Addgene plasmid #211786: LLP791_PB_dCas9-SSSavi_BirA
Purpose: PiggyBac plasmid with dCas9 docking array with four tag domains (Spy, Snoop, aGCN4, Avi), and BirA, with Hygro selection
Depositing lab: Ryan Lister. Publication: A modular dCas9-based recruitment platform for combinatorial epigenome editing. Swain T, Pflueger C, Freytag S, Poppe D, Pflueger J, Nguyen TV, Li JK, Lister R. Nucleic Acids Res. 2023 Nov 24:gkad1108. doi: 10.1093/nar/gkad1108. PubMed 38000387.
Backbone
  Vector backbone: PB_CAH
  Vector type: Mammalian Expression
  Selectable markers: Hygromycin
Growth in bacteria
  Bacterial resistance: Ampicillin, 100 μg/mL
  Growth temperature: 37°C
  Growth strain: NEB Stable
  Copy number: High Copy
Gene/Insert
  Gene/Insert name: dCas9, Spy, Snoop, aGCN4, AviTags
  Species: H. sapiens (human)
  Mutation: dCas9 D10A and H840A
  Promoter: pCAGG abd pEF1a
  Tag / fusion protein: 3xHA (N terminal on backbone)
  Cloning method: Restriction Enzyme; 5′ cloning site Unknown (unknown if destroyed); 3′ cloning site Unknown (unknown if destroyed)
  Sequencing primers: 5′ n/a
Terms and licenses: Academic/Nonprofit Terms; Industry Terms: Not Available to Industry
Depositor comments: Please visit https://www.biorxiv.org/content/10.1101/2022.07.01.498378v1 for bioRxiv preprint.
How to cite: LLP791_PB_dCas9-SSSavi_BirA was a gift from Ryan Lister (Addgene plasmid # 211786 ; http://n2t.net/addgene:211786 ; RRID:Addgene_211786)
