[The description below was written by a language model from this plasmid's Addgene catalogue record and pLannotate feature annotations shown in this document.]
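Description:
LLP791_PB_dCas9-SSSavi_BirA is a 15.9 kb piggyBac transposon plasmid for stable mammalian expression, built on the PB_CAH backbone. In bacteria it is maintained through a high-copy ColE1/pUC-type origin with ampicillin resistance (AmpR), and it also carries an f1 origin and remnants of a lac/lacZα cloning region. The transposon terminal repeats are not annotated as such in the feature table, although a small baculovirus-derived fragment lies next to the cargo. When supplied with piggyBac transposase, vectors of this kind integrate their cargo into the host genome, and hygromycin is used to select integrants.

The cargo holds two expression units assembled through Gateway recombination, as shown by the attB1, attR5 and attB2 sites. The first is driven by a CAG-type promoter (CMV enhancer with the chicken β-actin/rabbit β-globin chimeric intron). It expresses catalytically dead S. pyogenes Cas9 (D10A and H840A), which binds DNA under guide RNA direction without cutting. According to the record, dCas9 is fused to a docking array of four tag domains (Spy, Snoop, aGCN4 and Avi) and carries an N-terminal 3xHA tag. Of these, only a GCN4-related fragment downstream of Cas9 is annotated. This unit ends at an HSV TK polyadenylation signal.

The second unit uses the EF-1α promoter to express E. coli BirA, the biotin ligase that biotinylates the AviTag. An EMCV IRES follows, linking the hygromycin resistance gene to the same transcript, which ends at a rabbit β-globin poly(A) signal.

The construct serves as the scaffold of a modular recruitment platform for combinatorial epigenome editing. Effectors bearing matching binding partners can be brought to distinct positions on a single dCas9 at a targeted locus. No guide RNA cassette is annotated, so guides are presumably supplied separately.
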