Features (pLannotate 1.2.2; 28 found; start..end, strand, type, name):
     26..130     +  promoter       AmpR promoter: bla
    131..991     +  CDS            AmpR: β-lactamase; bla; confers resistance to ampicillin, carbenicillin, and related antibiotics
   1162..1750    +  rep_origin     ori: high-copy-number ColE1/pMB1/pBR322/pUC origin of replication
   1933..2025    +  CDS            lacI (fragment): lac repressor; lacI; The lac repressor binds to the lac operator to inhibit transcription in E. coli. This inhibition can be relieved by adding lactose or isopropyl-β-D-thiogalactopyranoside (IPTG).
   2038..2059    +  protein_bind   CAP binding site: CAP binding activates transcription in the presence of cAMP. E. coli catabolite activator protein
   2074..2104    +  promoter       lac promoter: promoter for the E. coli lac operon
   2108..2130    +  protein_bind   lac operator (fragment): The lac repressor binds to the lac operator to inhibit transcription in E. coli. This inhibition can be relieved by adding lactose or isopropyl-β-D-thiogalactopyranoside (IPTG). lac repressor encoded by lacI
   2173..2191    +  promoter       T3 promoter: promoter for bacteriophage T3 RNA polymerase
   2208..2339    -  CDS            FP (fragment): FP25_NPVAC - Experimental evidence at protein level: Swiss-Prot protein existence level 1. From Autographa californica nuclear polyhedrosis virus (AcMNPV).
   2753..3132    +  enhancer       CMV enhancer: human cytomegalovirus immediate early enhancer
   3412..4428    +  intron         chimeric intron: chimera between introns from chicken β-actin and rabbit β-globin
   4426..4500    +  CDS            HBB (fragment): HBB_LEPEU - Experimental evidence at protein level: Swiss-Prot protein existence level 1. Involved in oxygen transport from the lung to the various peripheral tissues. From Lepus europaeus (European hare).
   4522..4546    +  protein_bind   attB1: mutant version of attB; recombination site for the Gateway® BP reaction BP Clonase™
   4693..8796    +  CDS            Cas9: Cas9 (Csn1) endonuclease from the Streptococcus pyogenes Type II CRISPR/Cas system generates RNA-guided double strand breaks in DNA
   9145..9201    +  CDS            GCN4 (fragment): GCN4_YEAST - Also known as AAS101 From Saccharomyces cerevisiae (strain ATCC 204508 / S288c) (Baker's yeast).
   9910..9957    +  polyA_signal   HSV TK poly(A) signal: herpes simplex virus thymidine kinase polyadenylation signal (Cole and Stacy, 1985)
  10124..10247   +  protein_bind   attR5: mutant version of attR; recombination site for the Gateway® LR reaction LR Clonase™
  10301..11479   +  promoter       EF-1α promoter: strong constitutive promoter for human elongation factor EF-1α
  11496..11514   +  promoter       T7 promoter: promoter for bacteriophage T7 RNA polymerase
  11566..12528   +  CDS            birA: BIRA_ECOLI - Also known as bioR, dhbB. Experimental evidence at protein level: Swiss-Prot protein existence level 1. Acts both as a biotin--[acetyl-CoA-carboxylase] ligase and a biotin-operon repressor. In the presence of ATP, BirA activates biotin to form the BirA-biotinyl-5'-adenylate (BirA-bio-5'-AMP or holoBirA) complex. HoloBirA can either transfer the biotinyl moiety to the biotin carboxyl carrier protein (BCCP) subunit of acetyl-CoA carboxylase, or bind to the biotin operator site and inhibit transcription of the operon. From Escherichia coli (strain K12).
  12533..12557   -  protein_bind   attB2: mutant version of attB; recombination site for the Gateway® BP reaction BP Clonase™
  12709..13171   +  misc_feature   IRES: internal ribosome entry site (IRES) of the encephalomyocarditis virus (EMCV)
  13173..14198   +  CDS            HygR: aminoglycoside phosphotransferase from E. coli; aph(4)-Ia; confers resistance to hygromycin
  14203..14275   +  CDS            PSmOrange (fragment): orange to far-red photoswitchable variant of the monomeric fluorescent protein mOrange (Subach et al., 2011) mammalian codon-optimized
  14352..14407   +  polyA_signal   β-globin poly(A) signal: rabbit β-globin polyadenylation signal (Gil and Proudfoot, 1987)
  15223..15241   -  promoter       T7 promoter: promoter for bacteriophage T7 RNA polymerase
  15244..15401   +  CDS            lacZα (fragment): LacZα fragment of β-galactosidase; lacZ fragment
  15406..15834   +  rep_origin     f1 ori (sequence partly withheld): f1 bacteriophage origin of replication; arrow indicates direction of (+) strand synthesis
>Addgene plasmid #211786 | LLP791_PB_dCas9-SSSavi_BirA | addgene full sequence | sequence record 417395 | Addgene NGS Result
AGGTGGCACTTTTCGGGGAAATGTGCGCGGAACCCCTATTTGTTTATTTTTCTAAATACATTCAAATATG
TATCCGCTCATGAGACAATAACCCTGATAAATGCTTCAATAATATTGAAAAAGGAAGAGTATGAGTATTC
AACATTTCCGTGTCGCCCTTATTCCCTTTTTTGCGGCATTTTGCCTTCCTGTTTTTGCTCACCCAGAAAC
GCTGGTGAAAGTAAAAGATGCTGAAGATCAGTTGGGTGCACGAGTGGGTTACATCGAACTGGATCTCAAC
AGCGGTAAGATCCTTGAGAGTTTTCGCCCCGAAGAACGTTTTCCAATGATGAGCACTTTTAAAGTTCTGC
TATGTGGCGCGGTATTATCCCGTATTGACGCCGGGCAAGAGCAACTCGGTCGCCGCATACACTATTCTCA
GAATGACTTGGTTGAGTACTCACCAGTCACAGAAAAGCATCTTACGGATGGCATGACAGTAAGAGAATTA
TGCAGTGCTGCCATAACCATGAGTGATAACACTGCGGCCAACTTACTTCTGACAACGATCGGAGGACCGA
AGGAGCTAACCGCTTTTTTGCACAACATGGGGGATCATGTAACTCGCCTTGATCGTTGGGAACCGGAGCT
GAATGAAGCCATACCAAACGACGAGCGTGACACCACGATGCCTGTAGCAATGGCAACAACGTTGCGCAAA
CTATTAACTGGCGAACTACTTACTCTAGCTTCCCGGCAACAATTAATAGACTGGATGGAGGCGGATAAAG
TTGCAGGACCACTTCTGCGCTCGGCCCTTCCGGCTGGCTGGTTTATTGCTGATAAATCTGGAGCCGGTGA
GCGTGGGTCTCGCGGTATCATTGCAGCACTGGGGCCAGATGGTAAGCCCTCCCGTATCGTAGTTATCTAC
ACGACGGGGAGTCAGGCAACTATGGATGAACGAAATAGACAGATCGCTGAGATAGGTGCCTCACTGATTA
AGCATTGGTAACTGTCAGACCAAGTTTACTCATATATACTTTAGATTGATTTAAAACTTCATTTTTAATT
TAAAAGGATCTAGGTGAAGATCCTTTTTGATAATCTCATGACCAAAATCCCTTAACGTGAGTTTTCGTTC
CACTGAGCGTCAGACCCCGTAGAAAAGATCAAAGGATCTTCTTGAGATCCTTTTTTTCTGCGCGTAATCT
GCTGCTTGCAAACAAAAAAACCACCGCTACCAGCGGTGGTTTGTTTGCCGGATCAAGAGCTACCAACTCT
TTTTCCGAAGGTAACTGGCTTCAGCAGAGCGCAGATACCAAATACTGTTCTTCTAGTGTAGCCGTAGTTA
GGCCACCACTTCAAGAACTCTGTAGCACCGCCTACATACCTCGCTCTGCTAATCCTGTTACCAGTGGCTG
CTGCCAGTGGCGATAAGTCGTGTCTTACCGGGTTGGACTCAAGACGATAGTTACCGGATAAGGCGCAGCG
GTCGGGCTGAACGGGGGGTTCGTGCACACAGCCCAGCTTGGAGCGAACGACCTACACCGAACTGAGATAC
CTACAGCGTGAGCTATGAGAAAGCGCCACGCTTCCCGAAGGGAGAAAGGCGGACAGGTATCCGGTAAGCG
GCAGGGTCGGAACAGGAGAGCGCACGAGGGAGCTTCCAGGGGGAAACGCCTGGTATCTTTATAGTCCTGT
CGGGTTTCGCCACCTCTGACTTGAGCGTCGATTTTTGTGATGCTCGTCAGGGGGGCGGAGCCTATGGAAA
AACGCCAGCAACGCGGCCTTTTTACGGTTCCTGGCCTTTTGCTGGCCTTTTGCTCACATGTTCTTTCCTG
CGTTATCCCCTGATTCTGTGGATAACCGTATTACCGCCTTTGAGTGAGCTGATACCGCTCGCCGCAGCCG
AACGACCGAGCGCAGCGAGTCAGTGAGCGAGGAAGCGGAAGAGCGCCCAATACGCAAACCGCCTCTCCCC
GCGCGTTGGCCGATTCATTAATGCAGCTGGCACGACAGGTTTCCCGACTGGAAAGCGGGCAGTGAGCGCA
ACGCAATTAATGTGAGTTAGCTCACTCATTAGGCACCCCAGGCTTTACACTTTATGCTTCCGGCTCGTAT
GTTGTGTGGAATTGTGAGCGGATAACAATTTCACACAGGAAACAGCTATGACCATGATTACGCCAAGCTC
GAAATTAACCCTCACTAAAGGGAACAAAAGCTGGTACCTCGCGCGACTTGGTTTGCCATTCTTTAGCGCG
CGTCGCGTCACACAGCTTGGCCACAATGTGGTTTTTGTCAAACGAAGATTCTATGACGTGTTTAAAGTTT
AGGTCGAGTAAAGCGCAAATCTTTTTTAACCCTAGAAAGATAGTCTGCGTAAAATTGACGCATGCATTCT
TGAAATATTGCTCTCTCTTTCTAAATAGCGCGAATCCGTCGCTGTGCATTTAGGACATCTCAGTCGCCGC
TTGGAGCTCCCGTGAGGCGTGCTTGTCAATGCGGTAAGTGTCACTGATTTTGAACTATAACGACCGCGTG
AGTCAAAATGACGCATGATTATCTTTTACGTGACTTTTAAGATTTAACTCATACGATAATTATATTGTTA
TTTCATGTTCTACTTACGTGATAACTTATTATATATATATTTTCTTGTTATAGATATCGTGACTAATATA
TAATAAAATGGGTAGTTCTTTAGACGATGAGCATATCCTCTCTGCTCTTCTGCAAAGCGATGACGAGCTT
GTTGGCTAGCGGTGGCGGCCTCGACATTGATTATTGACTAGTTATTAATAGTAATCAATTACGGGGTCAT
TAGTTCATAGCCCATATATGGAGTTCCGCGTTACATAACTTACGGTAAATGGCCCGCCTGGCTGACCGCC
CAACGACCCCCGCCCATTGACGTCAATAATGACGTATGTTCCCATAGTAACGCCAATAGGGACTTTCCAT
TGACGTCAATGGGTGGAGTATTTACGGTAAACTGCCCACTTGGCAGTACATCAAGTGTATCATATGCCAA
GTACGCCCCCTATTGACGTCAATGACGGTAAATGGCCCGCCTGGCATTATGCCCAGTACATGACCTTATG
GGACTTTCCTACTTGGCAGTACATCTACGTATTAGTCATCGCTATTACCATGGTCGAGGTGAGCCCCACG
TTCTGCTTCACTCTCCCCATCTCCCCCCCCTCCCCACCCCCAATTTTGTATTTATTTATTTTTTAATTAT
TTTGTGCAGCGATGGGGGCGGGGGGGGGGGGGGGGCGCGCGCCGGGGGGGGGGGGGSGGGGSGGGGGGSG
GGGSGGGGSGRGGSGGRGAGGKGSGGCGGCAGCCAATCAGAGCGGCGCGCTCCGAAAGTTTCCTTTTATG
GCGAGGCGGCGGCGGCGGCGGCCCTATAAAAAGCGAAGCGCGCGGCGGGCGGGAGTCGCTGCGCGCTGCC
TTCGCCCCGTGCCCCGCTCCGCCGCCGCCTCGCGCCGCCCGCCCCGGCTCTGACTGACCGCGTTACTCCC
ACAGGTGAGCGGGCGGGACGGCCCTTCTCCTCCGGGCTGTAATTAGCGCTTGGTTTAATGACGGCTTGTT
TCTTTTCTGTGGCTGCGTGAAAGCCTTGAGGGGCTCCGGGAGGGCCCTTTGTGCGGGGGGAGCGGCTCGG
GGGGTGCGTGCGTGTGTGTGTGCGTGGGGAGCGCCGCGTGCGGCTCCGCGCTGCCCGGCGGCTGTGAGCG
CTGCGGGCGCGGCGCGGGGCTTTGTGCGCTCCGCAGTGTGCGCGAGGGGAGCGCGGCCGGGGGCGGTGCC
CCGCGGTGCGGGGGGGGCTGCGAGGGGAACAAAGGCTGCGTGCGGGGTGTGTGCGTGGGGGGGTGAGCAG
GGGGTGTGGGCGCGTCGGTCGGGCTGCAACCCCCCCTGCACCCCCCTCCCCGAGTTGCTGAGCACGGCCC
GGCTTCGGGTGCGGGGCTCCGTACGGGGCGTGGCGCGGGGCTCGCCGTGCCGGGCGGGGGGTGGCGGCAG
GKGGGGGTGCCGGGCGGGGCGGGGCCGCCYCGGGCCGGGGGGGGCKCGGGGGRGGGGCGCGGCGGCCCCC
GGAGCGCCGGCGGCTGTCGAGGCGCGGCGAGCCGCAGCCATTGCCTTTTATGGTAATCGTGCGAGAGGGC
GCAGGGACTTCCTTTGTCCCAAATCTGTGCGGAGCCGAAATCTGGGAGGCGCCGCCGCACCCCCTCTAGC
GGGCGCGGGGCGAAGCGGTGCGGCGCCGGCAGGAAGGAAATGGGCGGGGAGGGCCTTCGTGCGTCGCCGC
GCCGCCGTCCCCTTCTCCCTCTCCAGCCTCGGGGCTGTCCGCGGGGGGACGGCTGCCTTCGGGGGGGACG
GGGCAGGGCGGGGTTCGGCTTCTGGCGTGTGACCGGCGGCTCTAGAGCCTCTGCTAACCATGTTCATGCC
TTCTTCTTTTTCCTACAGCTCCTGGGCAACGTGCTGGTTATTGTGCTGTCTCATCATTTTGGCAAAGAAT
TCGCGGCCGCGGTACCGGCGCGCCGGATCCTGCAGGTTATCACAAGTTTGTACAAAAAAGCAGGCTTAAT
GCCAAAGAAGAAGCGGAAGGTCTACCCCTATGACGTGCCTGATTACGCCGCTTATCCTTACGATGTGCCC
GACTATGCAGCCTACCCATACGATGTGCCCGACTACGCCGCAATGGCCGGTATCCACGGAGTCCCAGCAG
CCATGGACAAGAAGTACTCCATTGGGCTCGCTATCGGCACAAACAGCGTCGGCTGGGCCGTCATTACGGA
CGAGTACAAGGTGCCGAGCAAAAAATTCAAAGTTCTGGGCAATACCGATCGCCACAGCATAAAGAAGAAC
CTCATTGGCGCCCTCCTGTTCGACTCCGGGGAGACGGCCGAAGCCACGCGGCTCAAAAGAACAGCACGGC
GCAGATATACCCGCAGAAAGAATCGGATCTGCTACCTGCAGGAGATCTTTAGTAATGAGATGGCTAAGGT
GGATGACTCTTTCTTCCATAGGCTGGAGGAGTCCTTTTTGGTGGAGGAGGATAAAAAGCACGAGCGCCAC
CCAATCTTTGGCAATATCGTGGACGAGGTGGCGTACCATGAAAAGTACCCAACCATATATCATCTGAGGA
AGAAGCTTGTAGACAGTACTGATAAGGCTGACTTGCGGTTGATCTATCTCGCGCTGGCGCATATGATCAA
ATTTCGGGGACACTTCCTCATCGAGGGGGACCTGAACCCAGACAACAGCGATGTCGACAAACTCTTTATC
CAACTGGTTCAGACTTACAATCAGCTTTTCGAAGAGAACCCGATCAACGCATCCGGAGTTGACGCCAAAG
CAATCCTGAGCGCTAGGCTGTCCAAATCCCGGCGGCTCGAAAACCTCATCGCACAGCTCCCTGGGGAGAA
GAAGAACGGCCTGTTTGGTAATCTTATCGCCCTGTCACTCGGGCTGACCCCCAACTTTAAATCTAACTTC
GACCTGGCCGAAGATGCCAAGCTTCAACTGAGCAAAGACACCTACGATGATGATCTCGACAATCTGCTGG
CCCAGATCGGCGACCAGTACGCAGACCTTTTTTTGGCGGCAAAGAACCTGTCAGACGCCATTCTGCTGAG
TGATATTCTGCGAGTGAACACGGAGATCACCAAAGCTCCGCTGAGCGCTAGTATGATCAAGCGCTATGAT
GAGCACCACCAAGACTTGACTTTGCTGAAGGCCCTTGTCAGACAGCAACTGCCTGAGAAGTACAAGGAAA
TTTTCTTCGATCAGTCTAAAAATGGCTACGCCGGATACATTGACGGCGGAGCAAGCCAGGAGGAATTTTA
CAAATTTATTAAGCCCATCTTGGAAAAAATGGACGGCACCGAGGAGCTGCTGGTAAAGCTTAACAGAGAA
GATCTGTTGCGCAAACAGCGCACTTTCGACAATGGAAGCATCCCCCACCAGATTCACCTGGGCGAACTGC
ACGCTATCCTCAGGCGGCAAGAGGATTTCTACCCCTTTTTGAAAGATAACAGGGAAAAGATTGAGAAAAT
CCTCACATTTCGGATACCCTACTATGTGGGCCCCCTCGCCCGGGGAAATTCCAGATTCGCGTGGATGACT
CGCAAATCAGAAGAGACCATCACTCCCTGGAACTTCGAGGAAGTCGTGGATAAGGGGGCCTCTGCCCAGT
CCTTCATCGAAAGGATGACTAACTTTGATAAAAATCTGCCTAACGAAAAGGTGCTTCCTAAACACTCTCT
GCTGTACGAGTACTTCACAGTTTATAACGAGCTCACCAAGGTCAAATACGTCACAGAAGGGATGAGAAAG
CCAGCATTCCTGTCTGGAGAGCAGAAGAAAGCTATCGTGGACCTCCTCTTCAAGACGAACCGGAAAGTTA
CCGTGAAACAGCTCAAAGAAGACTATTTCAAAAAGATTGAATGTTTCGACTCTGTTGAAATCAGCGGAGT
GGAGGATCGCTTCAACGCATCCCTGGGAACGTATCACGATCTCCTGAAAATCATTAAAGACAAGGACTTC
CTGGACAATGAGGAGAACGAGGACATTCTTGAGGACATTGTCCTCACCCTTACGTTGTTTGAAGATAGGG
AGATGATTGAAGAACGCTTGAAAACTTACGCTCATCTCTTCGACGACAAAGTCATGAAACAGCTCAAGAG
GCGCCGATATACAGGATGGGGGCGGCTGTCAAGAAAACTGATCAATGGGATCCGAGACAAGCAGAGTGGA
AAGACAATCCTGGATTTTCTTAAGTCCGATGGATTTGCCAACAGGAACTTCATGCAGTTGATCCATGATG
ACTCTCTCACCTTTAAGGAGGACATCCAGAAAGCACAAGTTTCTGGCCAGGGGGACAGTCTTCACGAGCA
CATCGCTAATCTTGCAGGTAGCCCAGCTATCAAAAAGGGAATACTGCAGACCGTTAAGGTCGTGGATGAA
CTCGTCAAAGTAATGGGAAGGCATAAGCCCGAGAATATCGTTATCGAGATGGCCCGAGAGAACCAAACTA
CCCAGAAGGGACAGAAGAACAGTAGGGAAAGGATGAAGAGGATTGAAGAGGGTATAAAAGAACTGGGGTC
CCAAATCCTTAAGGAACACCCAGTTGAAAACACCCAGCTTCAGAATGAGAAGCTCTACCTGTACTACCTG
CAGAACGGCAGGGACATGTACGTGGATCAGGAACTGGACATCAATCGGCTCTCCGACTACGACGTGGATG
CAATCGTGCCCCAGTCTTTTCTCAAAGATGATTCTATTGATAATAAAGTGTTGACAAGATCCGATAAAAA
TAGAGGGAAGAGTGATAACGTCCCCTCAGAAGAAGTTGTCAAGAAAATGAAAAATTATTGGCGGCAGCTG
CTGAACGCCAAACTGATCACACAACGGAAGTTCGATAATCTGACTAAGGCTGAACGAGGTGGCCTGTCTG
AGTTGGATAAAGCCGGCTTCATCAAAAGGCAGCTTGTTGAGACACGCCAGATCACCAAGCACGTGGCCCA
AATTCTCGATTCACGCATGAACACCAAGTACGATGAAAATGACAAACTGATTCGAGAGGTGAAAGTTATT
ACTCTGAAGTCTAAGCTGGTCTCAGATTTCAGAAAGGACTTTCAGTTTTATAAGGTGAGAGAGATCAACA
ATTACCACCATGCGCATGATGCCTACCTGAATGCAGTGGTAGGCACTGCACTTATCAAAAAATATCCCAA
GCTTGAATCTGAATTTGTTTACGGAGACTATAAAGTGTACGATGTTAGGAAAATGATCGCAAAGTCTGAG
CAGGAAATAGGCAAGGCCACCGCTAAGTACTTCTTTTACAGCAATATTATGAATTTTTTCAAGACCGAGA
TTACACTGGCCAATGGAGAGATTCGGAAGCGACCACTTATCGAAACAAACGGAGAAACAGGAGAAATCGT
GTGGGACAAGGGTAGGGATTTCGCGACAGTCCGGAAGGTCCTGTCCATGCCGCAGGTGAACATCGTTAAA
AAGACCGAAGTACAGACCGGAGGCTTCTCCAAGGAAAGTATCCTCCCGAAAAGGAACAGCGACAAGCTGA
TCGCACGCAAAAAAGATTGGGACCCCAAGAAATACGGCGGATTCGATTCTCCTACAGTCGCTTACAGTGT
ACTGGTTGTGGCCAAAGTGGAGAAAGGGAAGTCTAAAAAACTCAAAAGCGTCAAGGAACTGCTGGGCATC
ACAATCATGGAGCGATCAAGCTTCGAAAAAAACCCCATCGACTTTCTCGAGGCGAAAGGATATAAAGAGG
TCAAAAAAGACCTCATCATTAAGCTTCCCAAGTACTCTCTCTTTGAGCTTGAAAACGGCCGGAAACGAAT
GCTCGCTAGTGCGGGCGAGCTGCAGAAAGGTAACGAGCTGGCACTGCCCTCTAAATACGTTAATTTCTTG
TATCTGGCCAGCCACTATGAAAAGCTCAAAGGGTCTCCCGAAGATAATGAGCAGAAGCAGCTGTTCGTGG
AACAACACAAACACTACCTTGATGAGATCATCGAGCAAATAAGCGAATTCTCCAAAAGAGTGATCCTCGC
CGACGCTAACCTCGATAAGGTGCTTTCTGCTTACAATAAGCACAGGGATAAGCCCATCAGGGAGCAGGCA
GAAAACATTATCCACTTGTTTACTCTGACCAACTTGGGCGCGCCTGCAGCCTTCAAGTACTTCGACACCA
CCATAGACAGAAAGCGGTACACCTCTACAAAGGAGGTCCTGGACGCCACACTGATTCATCAGTCAATTAC
GGGGCTCTATGAAACAAGAATCGACCTCTCTCAGCTCGGTGGAGACAGCAGGGCTGACGGGGGAGGATCA
GGGGGAGGGTCCCCCAAAAAGAAACGCAAAGTGACCGGCAAGAAAACCAGCGGCCAGGCCGGACAGGCCT
CTCCTAAGAAAAAAAGAAAAGTGGGACGCGCTGGCGGCGGAAGCGCCCACATCGTGATGGTGGACGCCTA
CAAGCCGACGAAGGGAAGCGGGTCCGGTGGAAGTGGCTCCGGATCTGGAGGTTCTGGCAGCGGAGGTAGC
GGCAGTGGCGGGAAACTGGGCGATATTGAATTTATTAAAGTGAACAAAGGGTCGGGAAGTGGCGGCAGCG
GAAGTGGGAGTGGAGGGAGCGGTTCTGGCGGTTCCGGCAGTGGAGAGGAGCTTCTGAGCAAAAACTATCA
CCTCGAAAACGAGGTTGCGCGACTGAAGAAAGGTTCCGGCTCCAACGGTGGAAGTGGCTCCGGATCTGGA
GGTTCTGGCAGCGGAGGTAGCGGCAGTGGCGAAGAGCTCCTTAGTAAGAACTATCATCTGGAAAATGAGG
TAGCGCGCTTAAAGAAAGGGTCGGGAAGTGGCGGCAGCGGAAGTGGGAGTGGAGGGAGCGGTTCTGGCGG
TTCCGGCAGTGGAGAGGAGTTGCTGTCTAAGAACTACCACTTAGAAAACGAAGTCGCACGGCTAAAAAAA
GGTTCCGGCTCCGGCGGCTCCGGTTCTGGAAGCGGGGGCTCGGGATCAGGTGGATCTGGATCAGGAGAGG
AATTGCTTTCCAAAAACTACCACCTTGAGAATGAGGTGGCCAGGTTAAAGAAGGGGAGCGGCTCGGGGGG
TAGTGGATCGGGGTCGGGCGGGTCAGGAAGCGGTGGTAGCGGATCTGGGGAGGAGCTGCTCTCGAAGAAT
TACCATTTGGAGAACGAAGTGGCGAGACTAAAGAAGGGAAGCGGTAGTTCCGGTTCTGGAAGCGGGGGCT
CGGGATCAGGTGGATCTGGATCAGGAGGCCTGAACGATATTTTTGAAGCGCAGAAAATTGAATGGCATGA
AGGCGGTGGTTCCGGAGGAGGTAGTCCGAAGAAGAAACGTAAGGTCGGATGAGGGGGAGGCTAACTGAAA
CACGGAAGGAGACAATACCGGAAGGAACCCGCGCTATGACGGCAATAAAAAGACAGAATAAAACGCACGG
TGTTGGGTCGTTTGTTCATAAACGCGGGGTTCGGTCCCAGGGCTGGCACTCTGTCGATACCCCACCGAGA
CCCCATTGGGGCCAATACGCCCGCGTTTCTTCCTTTTCCCCACCCCACCCCCCAAGTTCGGGTGAAGGCC
CAGGGCTCGCAGCCAACGTCGGGGCGGCAGGCCCTGCCATAGACAACTTTGTATACAAAAGTTGAACGAG
AAACGTAAAATGATATAAATATCAATATATTAAATTAGATTTTGCATAAAAAACAGACTACATAATACTG
TAAAACACAACATATCCAGTCACTATGAATCAACTACTTAGATGGTATTAGTGACCTGTACTGCAGGGCG
GCCGCTTGTAGGCTCCGGTGCCCGTCAGTGGGCAGAGCGCACATCGCCCACAGTCCCCGAGAAGTTGGGG
GGAGGGGTCGGCAATTGAACCGGTGCCTAGAGAAGGTGGCGCGGGGTAAACTGGGAAAGTGATGTCGTGT
ACTGGCTCCGCCTTTTTCCCGAGGGTGGGGGAGAACCGTATATAAGTGCAGTAGTCGCCGTGAACGTTCT
TTTTCGCAACGGGTTTGCCGCCAGAACACAGGTAAGTGCCGTGTGTGGTTCCCGCGGGCCTGGCCTCTTT
ACGGGTTATGGCCCTTGCGTGCCTTGAATTACTTCCACCTGGCTGCAGTACGTGATTCTTGATCCCGAGC
TTCGGGTTGGAAGTGGGTGGGAGAGTTCGAGGCCTTGCGCTTAAGGAGCCCCTTCGCCTCGTGCTTGAGT
TGAGGCCTGGCCTGGGCGCTGGGGCCGCCGCGTGCGAATCTGGTGGCACCTTCGCGCCTGTCTCGCTGCT
TTCGATAAGTCTCTAGCCATTTAAAATTTTTGATGACCTGCTGCGACGCTTTTTTTCTGGCAAGATAGTC
TTGTAAATGCGGGCCAAGATCTGCACACTGGTATTTCGGTTTTTGGGGCCGCGGGCGGCGACGGGGCCCG
TGCGTCCCAGCGCACATGTTCGGCGAGGCGGGGCCTGCGAGCGCGGCCACCGAGAATCGGACGGGGGTAG
TCTCAAGCTGGCCGGCCTGCTCTGGTGCCTGGCCTCGCGCCGCCGTGTATCGCCCCGCCCTGGGCGGCAA
GGCTGGCCCGGTCGGCACCAGTTGCGTGAGCGGAAAGATGGCCGCTTCCCGGCCCTGCTGCAGGGAGCTC
AAAATGGAGGACGCGGCGCTCGGGAGAGCGGGCGGGTGAGTCACCCACACAAAGGAAAAGGGCCTTTCCG
TCCTCAGCCGTCGCTTCATGTGACTCCACGGAGTACCGGGCGCCGTCCAGGCACCTCGATTAGTTCTCGA
GCTTTTGGAGTACGTCGTCTTTAGGTTGGGGGGAGGGGTTTTATGCGATGGAGTTTCCCCACACTGAGTG
GGTGGAGACTGAAGTTAGGCCAGCTTGGCACTTGATGTAATTCTCCTTGGAATTTGCCCTTTTTGAGTTT
GGATCTTGGTTCATTCTCAAGCCTCAGACAGTGGTTCAAAGTTTTTTTCTTCCATTTCAGGTGTCGTGAG
GAATTAGCTTGGTACTAATACGACTCACTATAGGGAGACCCAAGCTGGCTAGGTAAGCTTGGTACCGAGC
TCGGATCCGCCAGCCATGAAGGATAACACCGTGCCACTGAAATTGATTGCCCTGTTAGCGAACGGTGAAT
TTCACTCTGGCGAGCAGTTGGGTGAAACGCTGGGAATGAGCCGGGCGGCTATTAATAAACACATTCAGAC
ACTGCGTGACTGGGGCGTTGATGTCTTTACCGTTCCGGGTAAAGGATACAGCCTGCCTGAGCCTATCCAG
TTACTTAATGCTAAACAGATATTGGGTCAGCTGGATGGCGGTAGTGTAGCCGTGCTGCCAGTGATTGACT
CCACGAATCAGTACCTTCTTGATCGTATCGGAGAGCTTAAATCGGGCGATGCTTGCATTGCAGAATACCA
GCAGGCTGGCCGTGGTCGCCGGGGTCGGAAATGGTTTTCGCCTTTTGGCGCAAACTTATATTTGTCGATG
TTCTGGCGTCTGGAACAAGGCCCGGCGGCGGCGATTGGTTTAAGTCTGGTTATCGGTATCGTGATGGCGG
AAGTATTACGCAAGCTGGGTGCAGATAAAGTTCGTGTTAAATGGCCTAATGACCTCTATCTGCAGGATCG
CAAGCTGGCAGGCATTCTGGTGGAGCTGACTGGCAAAACTGGCGATGCGGCGCAAATAGTCATTGGAGCC
GGGATCAACATGGCAATGCGCCGTGTTGAAGAGAGTGTCGTTAATCAGGGGTGGATCACGCTGCAGGAAG
CGGGGATCAATCTCGATCGTAATACGTTGGCGGCCATGCTAATACGTGAATTACGTGCTGCGTTGGAACT
CTTCGAACAAGAAGGATTGGCACCTTATCTGTCGCGCTGGGAAAAGCTGGATAATTTTATTAATCGCCCA
GTGAAACTTATCATTGGTGATAAAGAAATATTTGGCATTTCACGCGGAATAGACAAACAGGGGGCTTTAT
TACTTGAGCAGGATGGAATAATAAAACCCTGGATGGGCGGTGAAATATCCCTGCGTAGTGCAGAAAAATA
GAACCCAGCTTTCTTGTACAAAGTGGTGATCTAGCTAAAACGCGGCCTCGAATCGAATTCCGCCCCCCCC
CCTCTCCCTCCCCCCCCCTAACGTTACTGGCCGAAGCCGCTTGGAATAAGGCCGGTGTGCGTTTGTCTAT
ATGTTATTTTCCACCATATTGCCGTCTTTTGGCAATGTGAGGGCCCGGAAACCTGGCCCTGTCTTCTTGA
CGAGCATTCCTAGGGGTCTTTCCCCTCTCGCCAAAGGAATGCAAGGTCTGTTGAATGTCGTGAAGGAAGC
AGTTCCTCTGGAAGCTTCTTGAAGACAAACAACGTCTGTAGCGACCCTTTGCAGGCAGCGGAACCCCCCA
CCTGGCGACAGGTGCCTCTGCGGCCAAAAGCCACGTGTATAAGATACACCTGCAAAGGCGGCACAACCCC
AGTGCCACGTTGTGAGTTGGATAGTTGTGGAAAGAGTCAAATGGCTCTCCTCAAGCGTATTCAACAAGGG
GCTGAAGGATGCCCAGAAGGTACCCCATTGTATGGGATCTGATCTGGGGCCTCGGTGCACATGCTTTACA
TGTGTTTAGTCGAGGTTAAAAAAACGTCTAGGCCCCCCGAACCACGGGGACGTGGTTTTCCTTTGAAAAA
CACGATGATAATATGAAAAAGCCTGAACTCACCGCGACGTCTGTCGAGAAGTTTCTGATCGAAAAGTTCG
ACAGCGTCTCCGACCTGATGCAGCTCTCGGAGGGCGAAGAATCTCGTGCTTTCAGCTTCGATGTAGGAGG
GCGTGGATATGTCCTGCGGGTAAATAGCTGCGCCGATGGTTTCTACAAAGATCGTTATGTTTATCGGCAC
TTTGCATCGGCCGCGCTCCCGATTCCGGAAGTGCTTGACATTGGGGAATTCAGCGAGAGCCTGACCTATT
GCATCTCCCGCCGTGCACAGGGTGTCACGTTGCAAGACCTGCCTGAAACCGAACTGCCCGCTGTTCTGCA
GCCGGTCGCGGAGGCCATGGATGCGATCGCTGCGGCCGATCTTAGCCAGACGAGCGGGTTCGGCCCATTC
GGACCGCAAGGAATCGGTCAATACACTACATGGCGTGATTTCATATGCGCGATTGCTGATCCCCATGTGT
ATCACTGGCAAACTGTGATGGACGACACCGTCAGTGCGTCCGTCGCGCAGGCTCTCGATGAGCTGATGCT
TTGGGCCGAGGACTGCCCCGAAGTCCGGCACCTCGTGCACGCGGATTTCGGCTCCAACAATGTCCTGACG
GACAATGGCCGCATAACAGCGGTCATTGACTGGAGCGAGGCGATGTTCGGGGATTCCCAATACGAGGTCG
CCAACATCTTCTTCTGGAGGCCGTGGTTGGCTTGTATGGAGCAGCAGACGCGCTACTTCGAGCGGAGGCA
TCCGGAGCTTGCAGGATCGCCGCGGCTCCGGGCGTATATGCTCCGCATTGGTCTTGACCAACTCTATCAG
AGCTTGGTTGACGGCAATTTCGATGATGCAGCTTGGGCGCAGGGTCGATGCGACGAAATCGTCCGATCCG
GAGCCGGGACTGTCGGGCGTACACAAATCGCCCGCAGAAGCGCGGCCGTCTGGACCGATGGCTGTGTAGA
AGTACTCGCCGATAGTGGAAACCGACGCCCCAGCACTCGTCCGAGGGCAAAGGAATAGCACGCACCCTCG
TGGAACAGTACGAACGCGCCGAGGGCCGCCACTCCACCGGCGGCATGGACGAGCTGTACAAGTAAAGCGG
CCGCGATCTTTTTCCCTCTGCCAAAAATTATGGGGACATCATGAAGCCCCTTGAGCATCTGACTTCTGGC
TAATAAAGGAAATTTATTTTCATTGCAATAGTGTGTTGGAATTTTTTGTGTCTCTCACTCGGAAGGACAT
ATGGGAGGGCAAATCATTTAAAACATCAGAATGAGTATTTGGTTTAGAGTTTGGCAACATATGCCCATAT
GCTGGCTGCCATGAACAAAGGTTGGCTATAAAGAGGTCATCAGTATATGAAACAGCCCCCTGCTGTCCAT
TCCTTATTCCATAGAAAAGCCTTGACTTGAGGTTAGATTTTTTTTATATTTTGTTTTGTGTTATTTTTTT
CTTTAACATCCCTAAAATTTTCCTTACATGTTTTACTAGCCAGATTTTTCCTCCTCTCCTGACTACTCCC
AGTCATAGCTGTCCCTCTTCTCTTATGGAGATCCCTCGACCTGCAGGAATTCGATTAACGAGAGCATAAT
ATTGATATGTGCCAAAGTTGTTTCTGACTGACTAATAAGTATAATTTGTTTCTATTATGTATAGGTTAAG
CTAATTACTTATTTTATAATACAACATGACTGTTTTTAAAGTACAAAATAAGTTTATTTTTGTAAAAGAG
AGAATGTTTAAAAGTTTTGTTACTTTATAGAAGAAATTTTGAGTTTTTGTTTTTTTTTAATAAATAAATA
AACATAAATAAATTGTTTGTTGAATTTATTATTAGTATGTAAGTGTAAATATAATAAAACTTAATATCTA
TTCAAATTAATAAATAAACCTCGATATACAGACCGATAAAACACATGCGTCAATTTTACGCATGATTATC
TTTAACGTACGTCACAATATGATTATCTTTCTAGGGTTAAATAATAGTTTCTAATTTTTTTATTATTCAG
CCTGCTGTCGTGAATACCGAGCTCCAATTCGCCCTATAGTGAGTCGTATTACAATTCACTGGCCGTCGTT
TTACAACGTCGTGACTGGGAAAACCCTGGCGTTACCCAACTTAATCGCCTTGCAGCACATCCCCCTTTCG
CCAGCTGGCGTAATAGCGAAGAGGCCCGCACCGATCGCCCTTCCCAACAGTTGCGCAGCCTGAATGGCGA
ATGGG
[124 nt withheld, positions 15406-15529]
C
[91 nt withheld, positions 15531-15621]
A
[49 nt withheld, positions 15623-15671]
CCTTTGACGTTGGAGTCCACGTTCTTT
[37 nt withheld, positions 15699-15735]
ACCCTATCTCGGTCTATTCTTTTGATTTATAAGGGATTTTGCCGATTTCGGCCTATTGGTTAAAAAATGA
GCTGATTTAACAAAAATTTAACGCGAATTTTAACAAAATATTAACGCTTACAATTT
